>Addgene plasmid #22466 | 453 pCSMTN5ICD | depositor full sequence | sequence record 10324 | Author sequence
CGCCATTCTGCCTGGGGACGTCGGAGCAAGCTTGATTTAGGTGACACTATAGAATACAAGCTACTTGTTC
TTTTTGCAGGATCCCATCGATTTAAAGCTATGGAGCAAAAGCTCATTTCTGAAGAGGACTTGAATGAAAT
GGAGCAAAAGCTCATTTCTGAAGAGGACTTGAATGAAATGGAGCAAAAGCTCATTTCTGAAGAGGACTTG
AATGAAATGGAGCAAAAGCTCATTTCTGAAGAGGACTTGAATGAAATGGAGCAAAAGCTCATTTCTGAAG
AGGACTTGAATGAAATGGAGAGCTTGGGCGACCTCACCATGGAGCAAAAGCTCATTTCTGAAGAGGACTT
GAATTTAGAGATCTCGAATTCAAGGATCACAAGTTTGTACAAAAAAGCAGGCTTGATGGTTGGCATGTTG
ATTGCCCGCCGCAAGCGTGAACACAGCACACTCTGGTTCCCTGAGGGCTTCTTCCTCAAAAAGGAAACAA
GCAGTAACAAGAACCGCAGAGAACCTGTGGGCCAAGATTCACTGGGCATGAAACACATGCCAAAGACAGT
GGAAGAGTCTCTTCTGGCTGATCACAGTGACCAGTGGATAGATACAGACTGCCCAGAGGCTAAGCGACTT
AAGGTGGAAGAGCCAAGCATTCTGTCAGATGGTGAGGATGCAGTTGACAGCAGACAGTGGACACAGCATC
ACTTGGCAGCAGCAGATATCCGCATGCCACCTTCCATGGCACTTACACCACCACAAGGAGAGTTTGACAG
TGACTGCATGGATGTTAATGTCAGAGGCCCTGATGGCTTCACACCTCTGATGCTGGCATCTTTCTGTGGA
GGAGGGCTTGAGCCAGAGGTGACCGAAGATGATGACTCAGATGAATCCTCAGCCAACATCATATCTGACC
TCATTTACCAGGGAGCATCACTTGCAGCTCAAACTGACCGCACTGGAGAGACTGCTCTGCACCTGGCTGC
ACGCTATGCCCGGGCAGATGCAGCTAAAAGACTCCTGGATGCTGGGGCTGATGCAAATGCACAGGATAAC
ACAGGTCGCTCACCTTTGCATGCAGCTGTGGCAGCTGATGCACAGGGAGTTTTCCAGATTCTGATCAGGA
ACCGTGCCACAGACTTGGACGCGCGCATGTATGATGGCTCCACTGCTCTGATACTTGCAGCCCGTCTGGC
AGTAGAGGGCATGGTGGAAGAGTTGATCACCTGCCATGCTGATGTTAATGCTGTTGATGAAATCGGAAAG
TCAGCATTGCACTGGGCAGCAGCAGTCAATAACGTTGAAGCTACTATTGCCTTGTTGAAGAATGGTGCCA
ATAAAGATATGCAAGACCTCAAGGAGGAGACTCCGCTGTTCTTGGCTGCCAGGGAAGGCAGCTGTGAGGC
AGTAAAGGTGTTGTTGGCTCACTTTGCCAATAGGGAAATAACAGATCACATGGACAGACTCCCTCGAGAT
ATTGCCCAGGAGCGCATGCATCATGACATTGTGCAGCTACTGGATGAATATAACACTGTGCGAAGTCCAC
AGGGTCATGCAGGGGCAGGTCACCACCTCTCTGGTAGCCACACACTCTCACCGCTCATGTGCCCTCCCAG
CAACTTCCTCCAAGGGCTGAAAAGTACCCCTCAGGGTAAGAAGAACCGTCGCCCGGGAGCTAAAGGCATT
GGTGGACAGCACGCTTCCGGCCTGAAAGATTCAGCCAAAGGACGCAACAAACGGCTGACTCTAGACATGC
AGAGTGCTTTGCTGGATAGCTCTGTCACGCTCTCCCCTGTTGACTCACTGGATTCACCACGTGGAGGCGC
CAGTAACGCTGGCTACGTCACCAATCCAACCTCACCAGCTGCCATGCCCTCTCCCGGCCTTTTCCACTCC
TCTATGTCTGTCCCTAATACCCCTATGGTGCACAGCAGTATCCTGGACAGCACCAGCCCTTTTGCTGTCT
CCCTGGCACAGTTGAGTGACCTGGGAGATGGTGGGCTCTCAATGCAGGGGCGTGTGGGCATGCAAGGAGG
GGGTGTCAACCCAGGCCCCCATAACTACGTGATGAACGCCGGTCAAATGAGCCTTAGTATGGGCATGGTA
AGTCCAGTAAGCGTGCCGTTTGACTGGCACAACCGCATGCCTCCATCTTCTCAGTGCAGTCAGCCAATGA
TCAGCATGGTGCATCCAGTAAGTAGTCAAGCAGGCATGCTCCCACAAACACCAACCCTGCAAAGCAGCAT
GCTATTGCACCAGCAGGTGTTCCGTAATGCCCAGCAGCCCATCCTGCAGACCCAGCTTTCTTGTACAAAG
TGGTGATCCTCTCGAGCCTCTAGAACTATAGTGAGTCGTATTACGTAGATCCAGACATGATAAGATACAT
TGATGAGTTTGGACAAACCACAACTAGAATGCAGTGAAAAAAATGCTTTATTTGTGAAATTTGTGATGCT
ATTGCTTTATTTGTAACCATTATAAGCTGCAATAAACAAGTTAACAACAACAATTGCATTCATTTTATGT
TTCAGGTTCAGGGGGAGGTGTGGGAGGTTTTTTAATTCGCGGCCGCGGCGCCAATGCATTGGGCCCGGTA
CCCAGCTTTTGTTCCCTTTAGTGAGGGTTAATTGCGCGCTTGGCGTAATCATGGTCATAGCTGTTTCCTG
TGTGAAATTGTTATCCGCTCACAATTCCACACAACATACGAGCCGGAAGCATAAAGTGTAAAGCCTGGGG
TGCCTAATGAGTGAGCTAACTCACATTAATTGCGTTGCGCTCACTGCCCGCTTTCCAGTCGGGAAACCTG
TCGTGCCAGCTGCATTAATGAATCGGCCAACGCGCGGGGAGAGGCGGTTTGCGTATTGGGCGCTCTTCCG
CTTCCTCGCTCACTGACTCGCTGCGCTCGGTCGTTCGGCTGCGGCGAGCGGTATCAGCTCACTCAAAGGC
GGTAATACGGTTATCCACAGAATCAGGGGATAACGCAGGAAAGAACATGTGAGCAAAAGGCCAGCAAAAG
GCCAGGAACCGTAAAAAGGCCGCGTTGCTGGCGTTTTTCCATAGGCTCCGCCCCCCTGACGAGCATCACA
AAAATCGACGCTCAAGTCAGAGGTGGCGAAACCCGACAGGACTATAAAGATACCAGGCGTTTCCCCCTGG
AAGCTCCCTCGTGCGCTCTCCTGTTCCGACCCTGCCGCTTACCGGATACCTGTCCGCCTTTCTCCCTTCG
GGAAGCGTGGCGCTTTCTCATAGCTCACGCTGTAGGTATCTCAGTTCGGTGTAGGTCGTTCGCTCCAAGC
TGGGCTGTGTGCACGAACCCCCCGTTCAGCCCGACCGCTGCGCCTTATCCGGTAACTATCGTCTTGAGTC
CAACCCGGTAAGACACGACTTATCGCCACTGGCAGCAGCCACTGGTAACAGGATTAGCAGAGCGAGGTAT
GTAGGCGGTGCTACAGAGTTCTTGAAGTGGTGGCCTAACTACGGCTACACTAGAAGGACAGTATTTGGTA
TCTGCGCTCTGCTGAAGCCAGTTACCTTCGGAAAAAGAGTTGGTAGCTCTTGATCCGGCAAACAAACCAC
CGCTGGTAGCGGTGGTTTTTTTGTTTGCAAGCAGCAGATTACGCGCAGAAAAAAAGGATCTCAAGAAGAT
CCTTTGATCTTTTCTACGGGGTCTGACGCTCAGTGGAACGAAAACTCACGTTAAGGGATTTTGGTCATGA
GATTATCAAAAAGGATCTTCACCTAGATCCTTTTAAATTAAAAATGAAGTTTTAAATCAATCTAAAGTAT
ATATGAGTAAACTTGGTCTGACAGTTACCAATGCTTAATCAGTGAGGCACCTATCTCAGCGATCTGTCTA
TTTCGTTCATCCATAGTTGCCTGACTCCCCGTCGTGTAGATAACTACGATACGGGAGGGCTTACCATCTG
GCCCCAGTGCTGCAATGATACCGCGAGACCCACGCTCACCGGCTCCAGATTTATCAGCAATAAACCAGCC
AGCCGGAAGGGCCGAGCGCAGAAGTGGTCCTGCAACTTTATCCGCCTCCATCCAGTCTATTAATTGTTGC
CGGGAAGCTAGAGTAAGTAGTTCGCCAGTTAATAGTTTGCGCAACGTTGTTGCCATTGCTACAGGCATCG
TGGTGTCACGCTCGTCGTTTGGTATGGCTTCATTCAGCTCCGGTTCCCAACGATCAAGGCGAGTTACATG
ATCCCCCATGTTGTGCAAAAAAGCGGTTAGCTCCTTCGGTCCTCCGATCGTTGTCAGAAGTAAGTTGGCC
GCAGTGTTATCACTCATGGTTATGGCAGCACTGCATAATTCTCTTACTGTCATGCCATCCGTAAGATGCT
TTTCTGTGACTGGTGAGTACTCAACCAAGTCATTCTGAGAATAGTGTATGCGGCGACCGAGTTGCTCTTG
CCCGGCGTCAATACGGGATAATACCGCGCCACATAGCAGAACTTTAAAAGTGCTCATCATTGGAAAACGT
TCTTCGGGGCGAAAACTCTCAAGGATCTTACCGCTGTTGAGATCCAGTTCGATGTAACCCACTCGTGCAC
CCAACTGATCTTCAGCATCTTTTACTTTCACCAGCGTTTCTGGGTGAGCAAAAACAGGAAGGCAAAATGC
CGCAAAAAAGGGAATAAGGGCGACACGGAAATGTTGAATACTCATACTCTTCCTTTTTCAATATTATTGA
AGCATTTATCAGGGTTATTGTCTCATGAGCGGATACATATTTGAATGTATTTAGAAAAATAAACAAATAG
GGGTTCCGCGCACATTTCCCCGAAAAGTGCCACCTAAATTGTAAGCGTTAATATTTTGTTAAAATTCGCG
TTAAATTTTTGTTAAATCAGCTCATTTTTTAACCAATAGGCCGAAATCGGCAAAATCCCTTATAAATCAA
AAGAATAGACCGAGATAGGGT
[37 nt withheld, positions 4922-4958]
AAAGAACGTGGACTCCAACGTCAAAGG
[49 nt withheld, positions 4986-5034]
T
[91 nt withheld, positions 5036-5126]
G
[124 nt withheld, positions 5128-5251]
CCCATTCGCCATTCAGGCTGCGCAACTGTTGGGAAGGGCGATCGGTGCGGGCCTCTTCGCTATTACGCCA
GTCGACCATAGCCAATTCAATATGGCGTATATGGACTCATGCCAATTCAATATGGTGGATCTGGACCTGT
GCCAATTCAATATGGCGTATATGGACTCGTGCCAATTCAATATGGTGGATCTGGACCCCAGCCAATTCAA
TATGGCGGACTTGGCACCATGCCAATTCAATATGGCGGACTTGGCACTGTGCCAACTGGGGAGGGGTCTA
CTTGGCACGGTGCCAAGTTTGAGGAGGGGTCTTGGCCCTGTGCCAAGTCCGCCATATTGAATTGGCATGG
TGCCAATAATGGCGGCCATATTGGCTATATGCCAGGATCAATATATAGGCAATATCCAATATGGCCCTAT
GCCAATATGGCTATTGGCCAGGTTCAATACTATGTATTGGCCCTATGCCATATAGTATTCCATATATGGG
TTTTCCTATTGACGTAGATAGCCCCTCCCAATGGGCGGTCCCATATACCATATATGGGGCTTCCTAATAC
CGCCCATAGCCACTCCCCCATTGACGTCAATGGTCTCTATATATGGTCTTTCCTATTGACGTCATATGGG
CGGTCCTATTGACGTATATGGCGCCTCCCCCATTGACGTCAATTACGGTAAATGGCCCGCCTGGCTCAAT
GCCCATTGACGTCAATAGGACCACCCACCATTGACGTCAATGGGATGGCTCATTGCCCATTCATATCCGT
TCTCACGCCCCCTATTGACGTCAATGACGGTAAATGGCCCACTTGGCAGTACATCAATATCTATTAATAG
TAACTTGGCAAGTACATTACTATTGGAAGGACGCCAGGGTACATTGGCAGTACTCCCATTGACGTCAATG
GCGGTAAATGGCCCGCGATGGCTGCCAAGTACATCCCCATTGACGTCAATGGGGAGGGGCAATGACGCAA
ATGGGCGTTCCATTGACGTAAATGGGCGGTAGGCGTGCCTAATGGGAGGTCTATATAAGCAATGCTCGTT
TAGGGAAC
Features (pLannotate 1.2.2; 23 found; start..end, strand, type, name):
     35..53      +  promoter       SP6 promoter: promoter for bacteriophage SP6 RNA polymerase
    103..132     +  CDS            Myc: Myc (human c-Myc proto-oncogene) epitope tag
    142..171     +  CDS            Myc: Myc (human c-Myc proto-oncogene) epitope tag
    181..210     +  CDS            Myc: Myc (human c-Myc proto-oncogene) epitope tag
    220..249     +  CDS            Myc: Myc (human c-Myc proto-oncogene) epitope tag
    259..288     +  CDS            Myc: Myc (human c-Myc proto-oncogene) epitope tag
    322..351     +  CDS            Myc: Myc (human c-Myc proto-oncogene) epitope tag
    379..403     +  protein_bind   attB1: mutant version of attB; recombination site for the Gateway® BP reaction BP Clonase™
    403..2145    +  CDS            NOTCH3 (fragment): NOTC3_HUMAN - Experimental evidence at protein level: Swiss-Prot protein existence level 1. Functions as a receptor for membrane-bound ligands Jagged1, Jagged2 and Delta1 to regulate cell-fate determination (PubMed:15350543). Upon ligand activation through the released notch intracellular domain (NICD) it forms a transcriptional activator complex with RBPJ/RBPSUH and activates genes of the enhancer of split locus. Affects the implementation of differentiation, proliferation and apoptotic programs (By similarity). From Homo sapiens (Human).
   2290..2314    -  protein_bind   attB2: mutant version of attB; recombination site for the Gateway® BP reaction BP Clonase™
   2336..2353    -  promoter       T7 promoter (fragment): promoter for bacteriophage T7 RNA polymerase
   2358..2492    -  polyA_signal   SV40 poly(A) signal: SV40 polyadenylation signal
   2605..2623    -  promoter       T3 promoter: promoter for bacteriophage T3 RNA polymerase
   2668..2684    -  protein_bind   lac operator: The lac repressor binds to the lac operator to inhibit transcription in E. coli. This inhibition can be relieved by adding lactose or isopropyl-β-D-thiogalactopyranoside (IPTG). lac repressor encoded by lacI
   2692..2722    -  promoter       lac promoter: promoter for the E. coli lac operon
   2737..2758    -  protein_bind   CAP binding site: CAP binding activates transcription in the presence of cAMP. E. coli catabolite activator protein
   2771..2863    -  CDS            lacI (fragment): lac repressor; lacI; The lac repressor binds to the lac operator to inhibit transcription in E. coli. This inhibition can be relieved by adding lactose or isopropyl-β-D-thiogalactopyranoside (IPTG).
   3046..3634    -  rep_origin     ori: high-copy-number ColE1/pMB1/pBR322/pUC origin of replication
   3805..4665    -  CDS            AmpR: β-lactamase; bla; confers resistance to ampicillin, carbenicillin, and related antibiotics
   4666..4770    -  promoter       AmpR promoter: bla
   4823..5251    -  rep_origin     f1 ori (sequence partly withheld): f1 bacteriophage origin of replication; arrow indicates direction of (+) strand synthesis
   5256..5322    -  CDS            lacZα (fragment): LacZα fragment of β-galactosidase; lacZ fragment
   5325..6309    +  promoter       CMV IE94 promoter: enhancer/promoter region of simian cytomegalovirus major immediate early transcription unit IE94
