[The description below was written by a language model from this plasmid's Addgene catalogue record and pLannotate feature annotations shown in this document.]
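Description:
453 pCSMTN5ICD is a pCS-family expression plasmid carrying the intracellular domain of zebrafish Notch3 (formerly called notch5, hence "N5ICD") fused to an N-terminal Myc-tag array. According to the depositor's comment it was assembled from the Gateway destination vector pCSMTDest and the entry clone pENTRnotch5icd, which fits the attB1 and attB2 recombination scars that flank the insert in the annotated sequence, although the catalogue lists the cloning method as restriction enzyme. The plasmid is maintained in E. coli through a high-copy ColE1/pUC-type origin and an ampicillin resistance gene. It also carries an f1 origin and remnants of lac sequences from the parental backbone.

The expression cassette starts with the simian cytomegalovirus IE94 enhancer/promoter, which lies at the end of the linear map and reads across the circular junction into an SP6 promoter. Six Myc epitopes follow, then attB1, the Notch3 coding fragment, attB2 and an SV40 polyadenylation signal. The annotation tool labelled the coding fragment by similarity to human NOTCH3, but the record gives the species as D. rerio. The annotated fragment spans about 1.7 kb, somewhat more than the 1.5 kb insert size in the catalogue. This layout allows CMV-driven expression from injected or transfected DNA, and SP6 in vitro transcription of mRNA for embryo injection. T7 and T3 promoters sit downstream in the reverse orientation.

Because the released Notch intracellular domain acts as a transcriptional co-activator independently of ligand, the construct is suited to constitutive activation of Notch signalling. The Myc tags allow detection of the protein. It belongs to a Gateway-compatible vector set for analysing gene function in zebrafish.
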