Addgene plasmid #22466: 453 pCSMTN5ICD
Depositing lab: Nathan Lawson. Depositing organization: University of Massachusetts, Worcester. Publication: Gateway compatible vectors for analysis of gene function in the zebrafish. Villefranc JA, Amigo J, Lawson ND. Dev Dyn. 2007 Nov . 236(11):3077-87. 10.1002/dvdy.21354 PubMed 17948311.
Backbone
  Vector backbone: pCS
  Backbone size w/o insert (bp): 5000
  Vector type: Expression vector
Growth in bacteria
  Bacterial resistance: Ampicillin, 100 μg/mL
  Growth temperature: 37°C
  Growth strain: DH5alpha
  Copy number: Unknown
Gene/Insert
  Gene/Insert name: Notch3
  Species: D. rerio (zebrafish)
  Insert size (bp): 1500
  Entrez Gene: notch3 (a.k.a. fa14b08, notch5, wu:fa14b08)
  Cloning method: Restriction Enzyme
  Sequencing primers: 5′ T7, CMV-F
Terms and licenses: Academic/Nonprofit Terms; Industry Terms: Not Available to Industry
Depositor comments: pCSMTDest and pENTRnotch5icd
How to cite: 453 pCSMTN5ICD was a gift from Nathan Lawson (Addgene plasmid # 22466 ; http://n2t.net/addgene:22466 ; RRID:Addgene_22466)
