>Addgene plasmid #22466 | 453 pCSMTN5ICD | addgene partial sequence | sequence record 28653 | 22466 with EBV-rev
TACNGNCGGACNCGTATACGACTCACTATAGTTCTAGAGGCTCGAGAGGATCACCACTTTGTACAAGAAA
GCTGGGTCTGCAGGATGGGCTGCTGGGCATTACGGAACACCTGCTGGTGCAATAGCATGCTGCTTTGCAG
GGTTGGTGTTTGTGGGAGCATGCCTGCTTGACTACTTACTGGATGCACCATGCTGATCATTGGCTGACTG
CACTGAGAAGATGGAGGCATGCGGTTGTGCCAGTCAAACGGCACGCTTACTGGACTTACCATGCCCATAC
TAAGGCTCATTTGACCGGCGTTCATCACGTAGTTATGGGGGCCTGGGTTGACACCCCCTCCTTGCATGCC
CACACGCCCCTGCATTGAGAGCCCACCATCTCCCAGGTCACTCAACTGTGCCAGGGAGACAGCAAAAGGG
CTGGTGCTGTCCAGGATACTGCTGTGCACCATAGGGGTATTAGGGACAGACATAGAGGAGTGGAAAAGGC
CGGGAGAGGGCATGGCAGCTGGTGAGGTTGGATTGGTGACGTAGCCAGCGTTACTGGCGCCTCCACGTGG
TGAATCCAGTGAGTCAACAGGGGAGAGCGTGACAGAGCTATCCAGCAAAGCACTCTGCATGTCTAGAGTC
AGCCGTTTGTTGCGTCCTTTGGCTGAATCTTTCAGGCCGGAAGCGTGCTGTCCACCAATGCCTTTAGCTC
CCGGGCGACGGTTCTTCTTACCCTGAGGGGTACTTTTCAGCCCTTGAAATNTTTTCTGGAAAGGCCANNA
TGGGNAAAGTGTGTGCTACAAAAAG
